>Addgene plasmid #214459 | p663-UBC-miniTurbo-V5-CSNK1G2_IDG-K | addgene full sequence | sequence record 423212 | Addgene NGS Result
AGGTGGCACTTTTCGGGGAAATGTGCGCGGAACCCCTATTTGTTTATTTTTCTAAATACATTCAAATATG
TATCCGCTCATGAGACAATAACCCTGATAAATGCTTCAATAATATTGAAAAAGGAAGAGTATGAGTATTC
AACATTTCCGTGTCGCCCTTATTCCCTTTTTTGCGGCATTTTGCCTTCCTGTTTTTGCTCACCCAGAAAC
GCTGGTGAAAGTAAAAGATGCTGAAGATCAGTTGGGTGCACGAGTGGGTTACATCGAACTGGATCTCAAC
AGCGGTAAGATCCTTGAGAGTTTTCGCCCCGAAGAACGTTTTCCAATGATGAGCACTTTTAAAGTTCTGC
TATGTGGCGCGGTATTATCCCGTATTGACGCCGGGCAAGAGCAACTCGGTCGCCGCATACACTATTCTCA
GAATGACTTGGTTGAGTACTCACCAGTCACAGAAAAGCATCTTACGGATGGCATGACAGTAAGAGAATTA
TGCAGTGCTGCCATAACCATGAGTGATAACACTGCGGCCAACTTACTTCTGACAACGATCGGAGGACCGA
AGGAGCTAACCGCTTTTTTGCACAACATGGGGGATCATGTAACTCGCCTTGATCGTTGGGAACCGGAGCT
GAATGAAGCCATACCAAACGACGAGCGTGACACCACGATGCCTGTAGCAATGGCAACAACGTTGCGCAAA
CTATTAACTGGCGAACTACTTACTCTAGCTTCCCGGCAACAATTAATAGACTGGATGGAGGCGGATAAAG
TTGCAGGACCACTTCTGCGCTCGGCCCTTCCGGCTGGCTGGTTTATTGCTGATAAATCTGGAGCCGGTGA
GCGTGGGTCTCGCGGTATCATTGCAGCACTGGGGCCAGATGGTAAGCCCTCCCGTATCGTAGTTATCTAC
ACGACGGGGAGTCAGGCAACTATGGATGAACGAAATAGACAGATCGCTGAGATAGGTGCCTCACTGATTA
AGCATTGGTAACTGTCAGACCAAGTTTACTCATATATACTTTAGATTGATTTAAAACTTCATTTTTAATT
TAAAAGGATCTAGGTGAAGATCCTTTTTGATAATCTCATGACCAAAATCCCTTAACGTGAGTTTTCGTTC
CACTGAGCGTCAGACCCCGTAGAAAAGATCAAAGGATCTTCTTGAGATCCTTTTTTTCTGCGCGTAATCT
GCTGCTTGCAAACAAAAAAACCACCGCTACCAGCGGTGGTTTGTTTGCCGGATCAAGAGCTACCAACTCT
TTTTCCGAAGGTAACTGGCTTCAGCAGAGCGCAGATACCAAATACTGTTCTTCTAGTGTAGCCGTAGTTA
GGCCACCACTTCAAGAACTCTGTAGCACCGCCTACATACCTCGCTCTGCTAATCCTGTTACCAGTGGCTG
CTGCCAGTGGCGATAAGTCGTGTCTTACCGGGTTGGACTCAAGACGATAGTTACCGGATAAGGCGCAGCG
GTCGGGCTGAACGGGGGGTTCGTGCACACAGCCCAGCTTGGAGCGAACGACCTACACCGAACTGAGATAC
CTACAGCGTGAGCTATGAGAAAGCGCCACGCTTCCCGAAGGGAGAAAGGCGGACAGGTATCCGGTAAGCG
GCAGGGTCGGAACAGGAGAGCGCACGAGGGAGCTTCCAGGGGGAAACGCCTGGTATCTTTATAGTCCTGT
CGGGTTTCGCCACCTCTGACTTGAGCGTCGATTTTTGTGATGCTCGTCAGGGGGGCGGAGCCTATGGAAA
AACGCCAGCAACGCGGCCTTTTTACGGTTCCTGGCCTTTTGCTGGCCTTTTGCTCACATGTTCTTTCCTG
CGTTATCCCCTGATTCTGTGGATAACCGTATTACCGCCTTTGAGTGAGCTGATACCGCTCGCCGCAGCCG
AACGACCGAGCGCAGCGAGTCAGTGAGCGAGGAAGCGGAAGAGCGCCCAATACGCAAACCGCCTCTCCCC
GCGCGTTGGCCGATTCATTAATGCAGCTGGCACGACAGGTTTCCCGACTGGAAAGCGGGCAGTGAGCGCA
ACGCAATTAATGTGAGTTAGCTCACTCATTAGGCACCCCAGGCTTTACACTTTATGCTTCCGGCTCGTAT
GTTGTGTGGAATTGTGAGCGGATAACAATTTCACACAGGAAACAGCTATGACCATGATTACGCCAAGCGC
GCAATTAACCCTCACTAAAGGGAACAAAAGCTGGAGCTGCAAGCTTAATGTAGTCTTATGCAATACTCTT
GTAGTCTTGCAACATGGTAACGATGAGTTAGCAACATGCCTTACAAGGAGAGAAAAAGCACCGTGCATGC
CGATTGGTGGAAGTAAGGTGGTACGATCGTGCCTTATTAGGAAGGCAACAGACGGGTCTGACATGGATTG
GACGAACCACTGAATTGCCGCATTGCAGAGATATTGTATTTAAGTGCCTAGCTCGATACATAAACGGGTC
TCTCTGGTTAGACCAGATCTGAGCCTGGGAGCTCTCTGGCTAACTAGGGAACCCACTGCTTAAGCCTCAA
TAAAGCTTGCCTTGAGTGCTTCAAGTAGTGTGTGCCCGTCTGTTGTGTGACTCTGGTAACTAGAGATCCC
TCAGACCCTTTTAGTCAGTGTGGAAAATCTCTAGCAGTGGCGCCCGAACAGGGACTTGAAAGCGAAAGGG
AAACCAGAGGAGCTCTCTCGACGCAGGACTCGGCTTGCTGAAGCGCGCACGGCAAGAGGCGAGGGGCGGC
GACTGGTGAGTACGCCAAAAATTTTGACTAGCGGAGGCTAGAAGGAGAGAGATGGGTGCGAGAGCGTCAG
TATTAAGCGGGGGAGAATTAGATCGCGATGGGAAAAAATTCGGTTAAGGCCAGGGGGAAAGAAAAAATAT
AAATTAAAACATATAGTATGGGCAAGCAGGGAGCTAGAACGATTCGCAGTTAATCCTGGCCTGTTAGAAA
CATCAGAAGGCTGTAGACAAATACTGGGACAGCTACAACCATCCCTTCAGACAGGATCAGAAGAACTTAG
ATCATTATATAATACAGTAGCAACCCTCTATTGTGTGCATCAAAGGATAGAGATAAAAGACACCAAGGAA
GCTTTAGACAAGATAGAGGAAGAGCAAAACAAAAGTAAGACCACCGCACAGCAAGCGGCCGCTGATCTTC
AGACCTGGAGGAGGAGATATGAGGGACAATTGGAGAAGTGAATTATATAAATATAAAGTAGTAAAAATTG
AACCATTAGGAGTAGCACCCACCAAGGCAAAGAGAAGAGTGGTGCAGAGAGAAAAAAGAGCAGTGGGAAT
AGGAGCTTTGTTCCTTGGGTTCTTGGGAGCAGCAGGAAGCACTATGGGCGCAGCGTCAATGACGCTGACG
GTACAGGCCAGACAATTATTGTCTGGTATAGTGCAGCAGCAGAACAATTTGCTGAGGGCTATTGAGGCGC
AACAGCATCTGTTGCAACTCACAGTCTGGGGCATCAAGCAGCTCCAGGCAAGAATCCTGGCTGTGGAAAG
ATACCTAAAGGATCAACAGCTCCTGGGGATTTGGGGTTGCTCTGGAAAACTCATTTGCACCACTGCTGTG
CCTTGGAATGCTAGTTGGAGTAATAAATCTCTGGAACAGATTTGGAATCACACGACCTGGATGGAGTGGG
ACAGAGAAATTAACAATTACACAAGCTTAATACACTCCTTAATTGAAGAATCGCAAAACCAGCAAGAAAA
GAATGAACAAGAATTATTGGAATTAGATAAATGGGCAAGTTTGTGGAATTGGTTTAACATAACAAATTGG
CTGTGGTATATAAAATTATTCATAATGATAGTAGGAGGCTTGGTAGGTTTAAGAATAGTTTTTGCTGTAC
TTTCTATAGTGAATAGAGTTAGGCAGGGATATTCACCATTATCGTTTCAGACCCACCTCCCAACCCCGAG
GGGACCCGACAGGCCCGAAGGAATAGAAGAAGAAGGTGGAGAGAGAGACAGAGACAGATCCATTCGATTA
GTGAACGGATCTCGACGGTATCGGTTAACTTTTAAAAGAAAAGGGGGGATTGGGGGGTACAGTGCAGGGG
AAAGAATAGTAGACATAATAGCAACAGACATACAAACTAAAGAATTACAAAAACAAATTACAAAATTCAA
AATTTTATCGTCCAGTGTGGTGGAATTCTGCAGATATCACAACTTTGTATAGAAAAGTTGGCCTCCGCGC
CGGGTTTTGGCGCCTCCCGCGGGCGCCCCCCTCCTCACGGCGAGCGCTGCCACGTCAGACGAAGGGCGCA
GCGAGCGTCCTGATCCTTCCGCCCGGACGCTCAGGACAGCGGCCCGCTGCTCATAAGACTCGGCCTTAGA
ACCCCAGTATCAGCAGAAGGACATTTTAGGACGGGACTTGGGTGACTCTAGGGCACTGGTTTTCTTTCCA
GAGAGCGGAACAGGCGAGGAAAAGTAGTCCCTTCTCGGCGATTCTGCGGAGGGATCTCCGTGGGGCGGTG
AACGCCGATGATTATATAAGGACGCGCCGGGTGTGGCACAGCTAGTTCCGTCGCAGCCGGGATTTGGGTC
GCGGTTCTTGTTTGTGGATCGCTGTGATCGTCACTTGGTGAGTAGCGGGCTGCTGGGCTGGCCGGGGCTT
TCGTGGCCGCCGGGCCGCTCGGTGGGACGGAAGCGTGTGGAGAGACCGCCAAGGGCTGTAGTCTGGGTCC
GCGAGCAAGGTTGCCCTGAACTGGGGGTTGGGGGGAGCGCAGCAAAATGGCGGCTGTTCCCGAGTCTTGA
ATGGAAGACGCTTGTGAGGCGGGCTGTGAGGTCGTTGAAACAAGGTGGGGGGCATGGTGGGCGGCAAGAA
CCCAAGGTCTTGAGGCCTTCGCTAATGCGGGAAAGCTCTTATTCGGGTGAGATGGGCTGGGGCACCATCT
GGGGACCCTGACGTGAAGTTTGTCACTGACTGGAGAACTCGGTTTGTCGTCTGTTGCGGGGGCGGCAGTT
ATGGCGGTGCCGTTGGGCAGTGCACCCGTACCTTTGGGAGCGCGCGCCCTCGTCGTGTCGTGACGTCACC
CGTTCTGTTGGCTTATAATGCAGGGTGGGGCCACCTGCCGGTAGGTGTGCGGTAGGCTTTTCTCCGTCGC
AGGACGCAGGGTTCGGGCCTAGGGTAGGCTCTCCTGAATCGACAGGCGCCGGACCTCTGGTGAGGGGAGG
GATAAGTGAGGCGTCAGTTTCTTTGGTCGGTTTTATGTACCTATCTTCTTAAGTAGCTGAAGCTCCGGTT
TTGAACTATGCGCTCGGGGTTGGCGAGTGTGTTTTGTGAAGTTTTTTAGGCACCTTTTGAAATGTAATCA
TTTGGGTCAATATGTAATTTTCAGTGTTAGACTAGTAAATTGTCCGCTAAATTCTGGCCGTTTTTGGCTT
TTTTGTTAGACGGCCAACTTTTGTATACAAAGTGGGCCACCATGGGAATCCCGCTGCTGAACGCTAAACA
GATTCTGGGACAGCTGGACGGCGGGAGCGTGGCAGTCCTGCCTGTGGTCGACTCCACCAATCAGTACCTG
CTGGATCGAATCGGCGAGCTGAAGAGTGGGGATGCTTGCATTGCAGAATATCAGCAGGCAGGGAGAGGAA
GCAGAGGGAGGAAATGGTTCTCTCCTTTTGGAGCTAACCTGTACCTGAGTATGTTTTGGCGCCTGAAGCG
GGGACCAGCAGCAATCGGCCTGGGCCCGGTCATCGGAATTGTCATGGCAGAAGCGCTGCGAAAGCTGGGA
GCAGACAAGGTGCGAGTCAAATGGCCCAATGACCTGTATCTGCAGGATAGAAAGCTGGCAGGCATCCTGG
TGGAGCTGGCCGGAATAACAGGCGATGCTGCACAGATCGTCATTGGCGCCGGGATTAACGTGGCTATGAG
GCGCGTGGAGGAAAGCGTGGTCAATCAGGGCTGGATCACACTGCAGGAAGCAGGGATTAACCTGGACAGG
AATACTCTGGCCGCTATGCTGATCCGAGAGCTGCGGGCAGCCCTGGAACTGTTCGAGCAGGAAGGCCTGG
CTCCATATCTGTCACGGTGGGAGAAGCTGGATAACTTCATCAATAGACCCGTGAAGCTGATCATTGGGGA
CAAAGAGATTTTCGGGATTAGCCGGGGGATTGATAAACAGGGAGCCCTGCTGCTGGAACAGGACGGAGTT
ATCAAACCCTGGATGGGCGGAGAAATCAGTCTGCGGTCTGCCGAAAAGGCTAGCGGCAAGCCCATCCCCA
ACCCCCTGCTGGGCCTGGACAGCACCACAAGTTTGTACAAAAAAGCAGGCTCCACCATGGATTTTGACAA
GAAAGGAGGGAAAGGGGAGACGGAGGAGGGCCGGAGAATGTCCAAGGCCGGCGGGGGCCGGAGCAGCCAC
GGCATCCGGAGCTCGGGGACCAGCTCGGGGGTCCTGATGGTGGGCCCCAACTTCCGCGTCGGCAAGAAGA
TCGGCTGCGGCAACTTCGGGGAGCTCCGCCTAGGAAAGAATCTCTATACAAATGAATACGTGGCTATCAA
ATTGGAGCCGATCAAGTCCCGGGCCCCGCAGCTGCACCTGGAGTACCGGTTCTACAAGCAGCTCAGCGCC
ACAGAGGGCGTCCCTCAGGTCTACTACTTCGGTCCGTGCGGGAATTACAACGCCATGGTGCTGGAGCTGC
TGGGGCCCAGCCTGGAGGACCTGTTCGACCTGTGCGACCGGACCTTCACGCTCAAGACGGTGCTGATGAT
CGCCATCCAGCTGATCACGCGCATGGAGTATGTGCACACCAAGAGCCTAATCTACCGGGACGTGAAGCCC
GAGAACTTCCTGGTGGGCCGCCCGGGGACCAAGCGGCAGCATGCCATCCACATCATCGACTTCGGGCTGG
CCAAGGAGTACATCGACCCCGAGACCAAGAAGCACATCCCGTACCGCGAGCACAAGAGCCTGACGGGCAC
GGCGCGCTACATGAGCATCAACACGCACCTGGGCAAGGAGCAGAGCCGCCGCGACGACCTGGAGGCGCTG
GGCCACATGTTCATGTACTTCCTGCGCGGCAGCCTCCCCTGGCAGGGGCTCAAGGCCGACACGCTCAAGG
AGCGGTACCAGAAGATCGGGGACACCAAACGCGCCACGCCCATCGAGGTGCTCTGCGAGAACTTCCCAGA
GGAGATGGCCACGTACCTGCGCTATGTGCGGCGCCTGGACTTCTTCGAGAAGCCCGACTATGACTACCTG
CGGAAGCTCTTCACCGACCTCTTCGACCGCAGTGGCTTCGTGTTCGACTATGAGTACGACTGGGCCGGGA
AGCCCCTGCCGACCCCCATCGGCACCGTCCACACCGACCTGCCCTCCCAGCCTCAGCTCCGGGACAAAAC
CCAGCCGCACAGCAAAAACCAGGCGTTGAACTCCACCAACGGGGAGCTGAATGCGGACGACCCCACGGCC
GGCCACTCCAACGCCCCGATCACAGCGCCTGCAGAGGTGGAGGTGGCCGATGAAACCAAATGCTGCTGTT
TCTTCAAGAGGAGAAAGAGAAAATCGCTGCAGCGACACAAGTAGGACCCAGCTTTCTTGTACAAAGTGGT
GATATCCAGCACAGTGGCGGCCGCTCGACAATCAACCTCTGGATTACAAAATTTGTGAAAGATTGACTGG
TATTCTTAACTATGTTGCTCCTTTTACGCTATGTGGATACGCTGCTTTAATGCCTTTGTATCATGCTATT
GCTTCCCGTATGGCTTTCATTTTCTCCTCCTTGTATAAATCCTGGTTGCTGTCTCTTTATGAGGAGTTGT
GGCCCGTTGTCAGGCAACGTGGCGTGGTGTGCACTGTGTTTGCTGACGCAACCCCCACTGGTTGGGGCAT
TGCCACCACCTGTCAGCTCCTTTCCGGGACTTTCGCTTTCCCCCTCCCTATTGCCACGGCGGAACTCATC
GCCGCCTGCCTTGCCCGCTGCTGGACAGGGGCTCGGCTGTTGGGCACTGACAATTCCGTGGTGTTGTCGG
GGAAGCTGACGTCCTTTCCATGGCTGCTCGCCTGTGTTGCCACCTGGATTCTGCGCGGGACGTCCTTCTG
CTACGTCCCTTCGGCCCTCAATCCAGCGGACCTTCCTTCCCGCGGCCTGCTGCCGGCTCTGCGGCCTCTT
CCGCGTCTTCGCCTTCGCCCTCAGACGAGTCGGATCTCCCTTTGGGCCGCCTCCCCGCCTGGAATTCTAC
CGGGTAGGGGAGGCGCTTTTCCCAAGGCAGTCTGGAGCATGCGCTTTAGCAGCCCCGCTGGGCACTTGGC
GCTACACAAGTGGCCTCTGGCCTCGCACACATTCCACATCCACCGGTAGGCGCCAACCGGCTCCGTTCTT
TGGTGGCCCCTTCGCGCCACCTTCTACTCCTCCCCTAGTCAGGAAGTTCCCCCCCGCCCCGCAGCTCGCG
TCGTGCAGGACGTGACAAATGGAAGTAGCACGTCTCACTAGTCTCGTGCAGATGGACAGCACCGCTGAGC
AATGGAAGCGGGTAGGCCTTTGGGGCAGCGGCCAATAGCAGCTTTGCTCCTTCGCTTTCTGGGCTCAGAG
GCTGGGAAGGGGTGGGTCCGGGGGCGGGCTCAGGGGCGGGCTCAGGGGCGGGGCGGGCGCCCGAAGGTCC
TCCGGAGGCCCGGCATTCTGCACGCTTCAAAAGCGCACGTCTGCCGCGCTGTTCTCCTCTTCCTCATCTC
CGGGCCTTTCGACCTGCAGCCCAAGCTTACCATGACCGAGTACAAGCCCACGGTGCGCCTCGCCACCCGC
GACGACGTCCCCAGGGCCGTACGCACCCTCGCCGCCGCGTTCGCCGACTACCCCGCCACGCGCCACACCG
TCGATCCGGACCGCCACATCGAGCGGGTCACCGAGCTGCAAGAACTCTTCCTCACGCGCGTCGGGCTCGA
CATCGGCAAGGTGTGGGTCGCGGACGACGGCGCCGCGGTGGCGGTCTGGACCACGCCGGAGAGCGTCGAA
GCGGGGGCGGTGTTCGCCGAGATCGGCCCGCGCATGGCCGAGTTGAGCGGTTCCCGGCTGGCCGCGCAGC
AACAGATGGAAGGCCTCCTGGCGCCGCACCGGCCCAAGGAGCCCGCGTGGTTCCTGGCCACCGTCGGCGT
CTCGCCCGACCACCAGGGCAAGGGTCTGGGCAGCGCCGTCGTGCTCCCCGGAGTGGAGGCGGCCGAGCGC
GCCGGGGTGCCCGCCTTCCTGGAGACCTCCGCGCCCCGCAACCTCCCCTTCTACGAGCGGCTCGGCTTCA
CCGTCACCGCCGACGTCGAGGTGCCCGAAGGACCGCGCACCTGGTGCATGACCCGCAAGCCCGGTGCCTG
ACGCCCGCCCCACGACCCGCAGCGCCCGACCGAAAGGAGCGCACGACCCCATGCATCTCGAGGGCCCGGT
ACCTTTAAGACCAATGACTTACAAGGCAGCTGTAGATCTTAGCCACTTTTTAAAAGAAAAGGGGGGACTG
GAAGGGCTAGCTCACTCCCAACGAAGACAAGATCTGCTTTTTGCTTGTACTGGGTCTCTCTGGTTAGACC
AGATCTGAGCCTGGGAGCTCTCTGGCTAACTAGGGAACCCACTGCTTAAGCCTCAATAAAGCTTGCCTTG
AGTGCTTCAAGTAGTGTGTGCCCGTCTGTTGTGTGACTCTGGTAACTAGAGATCCCTCAGACCCTTTTAG
TCAGTGTGGAAAATCTCTAGCAGTAGTAGTTCATGTCATCTTATTATTCAGTATTTATAACTTGCAAAGA
AATGAATATCAGAGAGTGAGAGGAACTTGTTTATTGCAGCTTATAATGGTTACAAATAAAGCAATAGCAT
CACAAATTTCACAAATAAAGCATTTTTTTCACTGCATTCTAGTTGTGGTTTGTCCAAACTCATCAATGTA
TCTTATCATGTCTGGCTCTAGCTATCCCGCCCCTAACTCCGCCCATCCCGCCCCTAACTCCGCCCAGTTC
CGCCCATTCTCCGCCCCATGGCTGACTAATTTTTTTTATTTATGCAGAGGCCGAGGCCGCCTCGGCCTCT
GAGCTATTCCAGAAGTAGTGAGGAGGCTTTTTTGGAGGCCTAGGGACGTACCCAATTCGCCCTATAGTGA
GTCGTATTACGCGCGCTCACTGGCCGTCGTTTTACAACGTCGTGACTGGGAAAACCCTGGCGTTACCCAA
CTTAATCGCCTTGCAGCACATCCCCCTTTCGCCAGCTGGCGTAATAGCGAAGAGGCCCGCACCGATCGCC
CTTCCCAACAGTTGCGCAGCCTGAATGGCGAATGGG
[124 nt withheld, positions 10257-10380]
C
[91 nt withheld, positions 10382-10472]
A
[49 nt withheld, positions 10474-10522]
CCTTTGACGTTGGAGTCCACGTTCTTT
[37 nt withheld, positions 10550-10586]
ACCCTATCTCGGTCTATTCTTTTGATTTATAAGGGATTTTGCCGATTTCGGCCTATTGGTTAAAAAATGA
GCTGATTTAACAAAAATTTAACGCGAATTTTAACAAAATATTAACGCTTACAATTT
Features (pLannotate 1.2.2; 32 found; start..end, strand, type, name):
     26..130     +  promoter       AmpR promoter: bla
    131..991     +  CDS            AmpR: β-lactamase; bla; confers resistance to ampicillin, carbenicillin, and related antibiotics
   1162..1750    +  rep_origin     ori: high-copy-number ColE1/pMB1/pBR322/pUC origin of replication
   1933..2025    +  CDS            lacI (fragment): lac repressor; lacI; The lac repressor binds to the lac operator to inhibit transcription in E. coli. This inhibition can be relieved by adding lactose or isopropyl-β-D-thiogalactopyranoside (IPTG).
   2038..2059    +  protein_bind   CAP binding site: CAP binding activates transcription in the presence of cAMP. E. coli catabolite activator protein
   2074..2104    +  promoter       lac promoter: promoter for the E. coli lac operon
   2108..2130    +  protein_bind   lac operator (fragment): The lac repressor binds to the lac operator to inhibit transcription in E. coli. This inhibition can be relieved by adding lactose or isopropyl-β-D-thiogalactopyranoside (IPTG). lac repressor encoded by lacI
   2173..2191    +  promoter       T3 promoter: promoter for bacteriophage T3 RNA polymerase
   2219..2445    +  promoter       RSV promoter: Rous sarcoma virus enhancer/promoter
   2446..2626    +  LTR            5' LTR (truncated): truncated 5' long terminal repeat (LTR) from HIV-1
   2673..2798    +  misc_feature   HIV-1 Ψ: packaging signal of human immunodeficiency virus type 1
   2782..3145    +  CDS            HIV-1 gag (fragment): gag protein from human immunodeficiency virus 1; gag
   3291..3524    +  misc_feature   RRE: The Rev response element (RRE) of HIV-1 allows for Rev-dependent mRNA export from the nucleus to the cytoplasm.
   3901..4001    +  CDS            Rev (fragment): human immunodeficiency virus 1 (HIV-1) Rev protein; rev; enhances nuclear export of unspliced and incompletely spliced viral mRNAs
   4020..4136    +  misc_feature   cPPT/CTS: central polypurine tract and central termination sequence of HIV-1
   4170..4190    +  protein_bind   attB4: mutant version of attB; core recombination site for the Gateway® BP reaction BP Clonase™
   4190..5401    +  promoter       UbC promoter: human ubiquitin C promoter
   5405..5423    -  protein_bind   attB5 (fragment): mutant version of attB; core recombination site for the Gateway® BP reaction BP Clonase™
   5438..6208    +  CDS            miniTurbo: N-terminally truncated mutant of the E. coli biotin ligase BioID engineered for improved catalytic efficiency (Branon et al., 2018)
   6257..6281    +  protein_bind   attB1: mutant version of attB; recombination site for the Gateway® BP reaction BP Clonase™
   6287..7531    +  CDS            CSNK1G2: KC1G2_HUMAN - Also known as CK1G2. Experimental evidence at protein level: Swiss-Prot protein existence level 1. Serine/threonine-protein kinase. Casein kinases are operationally defined by their preferential utilization of acidic proteins such as caseins as substrates. It can phosphorylate a large number of proteins. Participates in Wnt signaling. Phosphorylates COL4A3BP/CERT, MTA1 and SMAD3. Involved in brain development and vesicular trafficking and neurotransmitter releasing from small synaptic vesicles. Regulates fast synaptic transmission mediated by glutamate. SMAD3 phosphorylation prom
   7536..7560    -  protein_bind   attB2: mutant version of attB; recombination site for the Gateway® BP reaction BP Clonase™
   7590..8178    +  misc_feature   WPRE: woodchuck hepatitis virus posttranscriptional regulatory element
   8192..8691    +  promoter       PGK promoter: mouse phosphoglycerate kinase 1 promoter
   8712..9311    +  CDS            PuroR: puromycin N-acetyltransferase; pac from Streptomyces alboniger; confers resistance to puromycin
   9379..9516    +  CDS            nef (fragment): NEF_HV1LA - Experimental evidence at protein level: Swiss-Prot protein existence level 1. Extracellular Nef protein targets CD4(+) T-lymphocytes for apoptosis by interacting with CXCR4 surface receptors. From Human immunodeficiency virus type 1 group M subtype B (isolate Lai) (HIV-1).
   9502..9682    +  LTR            5' LTR (truncated): truncated 5' long terminal repeat (LTR) from HIV-1
   9754..9875    +  polyA_signal   SV40 poly(A) signal: SV40 polyadenylation signal
   9915..10050   +  rep_origin     SV40 ori: SV40 origin of replication
  10071..10089   -  promoter       T7 promoter: promoter for bacteriophage T7 RNA polymerase
  10097..10252   +  CDS            lacZα (fragment): LacZα fragment of β-galactosidase; lacZ fragment
  10257..10685   +  rep_origin     f1 ori (sequence partly withheld): f1 bacteriophage origin of replication; arrow indicates direction of (+) strand synthesis
