[The description below was written by a language model from this plasmid's Addgene catalogue record and pLannotate feature annotations shown in this document.]
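Description:
p663-UBC-miniTurbo-V5-CSNK1G2_IDG-K is a lentiviral mammalian expression clone built by multisite Gateway recombination into the pDest663 destination backbone. It is propagated in E. coli through a ColE1/pUC-type origin with ampicillin resistance; the catalogue lists it as low copy and grown in a recombination-deficient strain, as is usual for LTR-containing plasmids. An f1 origin and remnants of a lac/lacZα cloning region also remain in the backbone. The viral portion has an RSV promoter driving a truncated HIV-1 5' LTR, followed by the Ψ packaging signal with a partial gag sequence, the RRE for Rev-dependent export of the genomic RNA, and the cPPT/CTS. A second truncated LTR followed by an SV40 polyadenylation signal closes the transfer cassette. This layout is typical of third-generation vectors, which need packaging functions supplied in trans.

Between the viral elements, the remaining attB4, attB5, attB1 and attB2 sites mark the junctions of three recombined modules: the human ubiquitin C promoter, the miniTurbo biotin ligase, and the human CSNK1G2 (casein kinase 1 gamma 2) coding sequence. The record describes the N-terminal tag as miniTurbo-V5; the V5 epitope is not separately annotated in the feature table, but there is a short unannotated gap between miniTurbo and attB1. A WPRE downstream of the fusion enhances transcript expression, and a separate mouse PGK promoter drives puromycin N-acetyltransferase for selection of transduced cells.

The plasmid was produced within a programme developing tools for understudied kinases. It is intended for stable expression of the miniTurbo-tagged kinase so that neighbouring proteins are biotinylated, allowing protein-proximity networks to be mapped by mass spectrometry.
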