Addgene plasmid #214459: p663-UBC-miniTurbo-V5-CSNK1G2_IDG-K
Purpose: Gateway destination clone of CSNK1G2 (human) tagged with N-terminal miniTurbo-V5 for generating protein-proximity networks using proximity-dependent biotinylation proteomics
Depositing lab: Ben Major. Depositing organization: Washington University in Saint Louis.
Backbone
  Vector backbone: pDest663
  Backbone manufacturer: PEL
  Backbone size w/o insert (bp): 9019
  Vector type: Mammalian Expression, Lentiviral ; Gateway Destination
  Selectable markers: Puromycin
Growth in bacteria
  Bacterial resistance: Ampicillin, 100 μg/mL
  Growth temperature: 30°C
  Growth strain: Stbl3
  Copy number: Low Copy
Gene/Insert
  Gene/Insert name: miniTurbo-V5-CSNK1G2 (alt name: CSNK1G2)
  Species: H. sapiens (human)
  Entrez Gene: CSNK1G2 (a.k.a. CK1g2)
  Promoter: Ubiquitin
  Tag / fusion protein: miniTurbo-V5 (N terminal on insert)
  Cloning method: Gateway Cloning
Terms and licenses: Academic/Nonprofit Terms; Industry Terms: Not Available to Industry
Depositor comments: These plasmids were generated as part of the Illuminating the Druggable Genome (IDG) program sponsored by the NIH Common Fund. The goal of this program is to identify, gather, and distribute information and resources for proteins that currently are not well-studied yet belong to commonly drug-targeted protein families: protein kinases, non-olfactory G-protein coupled receptors (GPCRs), and ion channels. The IDG program is designed to develop fundamental research tools for understudied proteins, elucidate their function, and disseminate the IDG-related resources and data to the greater scientific community. These lentiviral gateway destination plasmids were generated, as part of the Kinase-Data and Resource Generating Center (DRGC), using the single fragment or multisite gateway cloning technology. They were used for generating proteomics-based protein-interaction and protein-proximity networks that can be accessed through the kinase-DRGC website https://darkkinome.org/. Each plasmid has either an N- or C-terminal fusion protein (Flag/ V5/V5-miniTurbo/V5-TurboID/miniTurbo-V5/TurboID-V5) tagged understudied kinase driven under either a CMV or Ubiquitin (UBC) promoter. All inserts in the pENTR plasmids used to generate the deposited destination plasmids were end-sequenced and insert size validated prior to multi-site gateway cloning. The combined insert size of the single fragment or three fragment destination plasmids were confirmed by restriction digestion (BsrGI, and EcoRV for pDest667; BsrGI, EcoRV, and BstZ17I for pDest663; and BsrGI for pHAGE) and all plasmids were partially sequenced to ensure in-frame ORFs and fusion tags.
How to cite: p663-UBC-miniTurbo-V5-CSNK1G2_IDG-K was a gift from Ben Major (Addgene plasmid # 214459 ; http://n2t.net/addgene:214459 ; RRID:Addgene_214459)
